>Addgene plasmid #231617 | pVCS3 | addgene full sequence | sequence record 464096 | Addgene NGS Result
CTCGGGTAAGAACTCGCACTTCGTGGAAACACTATTATCTGGTGGGTCTCTGTCCCTCGGTACCAAATTC
CAGAAAAGAGACGCTTTCGAGCGTCTTTTTTCGTTTTGGTCCGTGCCTACTCTGGAAAATCTAACAAACA
GACAATCTGGTCTGTTTGTATTATGGAAAATTTTTCTGTATAATAGATTCAACAAACAGACAATCTGGTC
TGTTTGTATTATAGCGCTCAACGGGTGTGCTTCCCGTTCTGATGAGTCCGTGAGGACGAAAGCGCCTCTA
CAAATAATTTTGTTTAAGGCTCGTGTTACTATTGGCTGAGATAAGGGTAGCAGAAAATCACACAGGACTA
GTCCATGGACATGCCTCGTATTAAACCGGGTCAGCGTGTTATGATGGCACTGCGTAAAATGATTGCAAGC
GGTGAAATCAAAAGTGGTGAACGTATTGCAGAAATTCCGACCGCAGCAGCACTGGGTGTTAGCCGTATGC
CGGTTCGTATCGCACTGCGTTCACTGGAACAAGAAGGTCTGGTTGTTCGTCTGGGTGCACGTGGTTATGC
AGCCCGTGGTGTTAGCAGCGATCAGATTCGTGATGCAATTGAAGTTCGTGGTGTTCTGGAAGGTTTTGCA
GCACGTCGTCTGGCAGAACGTGGTATGACCGCAGAAACCCATGCACGTTTTGTTGTACTGATTGCAGAAG
GTGAAGCACTGTTTGCAGCCGGTCGCCTGAATGGTGAAGATCTGGATCGTTATGCCGCATATAATCAGGC
ATTTCATGATACCCTGGTTAGCGCAGCAGGTAATGGTGCAGTTGAAAGCGCACTGGCACGTAATGGTTTT
GAACCGTTTGCAGCAGCCGGTGCACTGGCCCTGGATCTGATGGACCTGTCTGCCGAATATGAACATCTGC
TGGCAGCACATCGTCAGCATCAGGCAGTTCTGGATGCAGTTAGCTGTGGTGATGCCGAAGGTGCAGAACG
TATTATGCGTGATCATGCACTGGCAGCAATTCGTAATGCAAAAGTTTTTGAAGCAGCAGCAAGCGCAGGC
GCACCGCTGGGTGCAGCATGGTCAATTCGTGCAGATTGAGGCTCGGTATCTCGTGGTCTGACGGTAAAAT
CTATTGTAAAAGAGGAGAAATAGTCCATGTCAGAATTAATTAAAGAAAATATGCACATGAAATTATATAT
GGAAGGTACTGTCAACAATCATCATTTCAAATGCACATCCGAAGGTGAAGGTAAACCATATGAAGGCACA
CAAACAATGCGCATCAAAGCAGTTGAAGGTGGACCCCTGCCCTTTGCGTTTGACATTCTCGCAACGAGCT
TTATGTACGGGTCTAAAACTTTTATCAATCACACCCAAGGCATTCCTGACTTTTTTAAACAGTCCTTTCC
TGAAGGCTTTACCTGGGAACGTGTAACAACTTATGAAGATGGCGGTGTACTTACAGCAACTCAAGATACG
AGTTTACAAGATGGCTGTCTGATTTACAATGTTAAAATCCGTGGCGTAAATTTCCCGAGTAACGGACCCG
TAATGCAAAAAAAAACTCTTGGTTGGGAAGCATCAACAGAAACCTTATATCCTGCGGACGGTGGCTTAGA
AGGACGCGCAGACATGGCACTGAAATTAGTTGGAGGCGGTCATTTAATCTGCAACCTGAAAACAACCTAT
CGTTCCAAAAAACCCGCTAAAAACCTTAAAATGCCTGGAGTATACTATGTTGATCGTCGCTTAGAACGTA
TTAAAGAAGCTGATAAAGAAACCTACGTTGAACAACATGAAGTAGCCGTAGCCCGTTATTGTGACCTTCC
GTCGAAATTAGGACATCGTTGAGGCTCGTTACTTACGACACTCCGAGACAGTCAGAGGGTATTTATTGAA
CTAGTCCGACGAACAATAAGGCCTCCCTAACGGGGGGCCTTTTTTATTGATAACAAAAGTGCCTACTCTG
GAAAATCTATTGGATCCAATTGACAGCTAGCTCAGTCCTAGGTACCATTGGATCCAATAGTAGTCACCGG
CTGTGCTTGCCGGTCTGATGAGCCTGTGAAGGCGAAACTACCTCTACAAATAATTTTGTTTAAGGCTCGT
GTTACTATTGGCTGAGATAAGGGTAGCAGAAAAAAGAGGAGAAATAGTCCATGAGCCCGAAACGTCGTAC
CCAGGCAGAACGTGCAATGGAAACCCAGGGTAAACTGATTGCAGCAGCACTGGGTGTTCTGCGTGAAAAA
GGTTATGCAGGTTTTCGTATTGCAGATGTTCCGGGTGCAGCCGGTGTTAGCCGTGGTGCACAGAGCCATC
ATTTTCCGACCAAACTGGAACTGCTGCTGGCAACCTTTGAATGGCTGTATGAGCAGATTACCGAACGTAG
CCGTGCACGTCTGGCAAAACTGAAACCGGAAGATGATGTTATTCAGCAGATGCTGGATGATGCAGCAGAA
TTTTTTCTGGATGATGATTTTAGCATCGGCCTGGATCTGATTGTTGCAGCAGATCGTGATCCGGCACTGC
GTGAAGGTATTCAGCGTACCGTTGAACGTAATCGTTTTGTTGTTGAAGATATGTGGCTGGGTGTGCTGGT
GAGCCGTGGTCTGAGCCGTGATGATGCCGAAGATATTCTGTGGCTGATTTTTAACAGCGTTCGTGGTCTG
GTAGTTCGTAGCCTGTGGCAGAAAGATAAAGAACGTTTTGAACGTGTGCGTAATAGCACCCTGGAAATTG
CACGTGAACGTTATGCAAAATTCAAACGTTGAGGCTCGGTATCTCGTGGTCTGACGGTAAAATCTATTGT
AAAAGAGGAGAAATAGTCCATGCGTAAAGGCGAAGAGCTGTTCACTGGTGTCGTCCCTATTCTGGTGGAA
CTGGATGGTGATGTCAACGGTCATAAGTTTTCCGTGCGTGGCGAGGGTGAAGGTGACGCAACTAATGGTA
AACTGACGCTGAAGTTCATCTGTACTACTGGTAAACTGCCGGTACCTTGGCCGACTCTGGTAACGACGCT
GACTTATGGTGTTCAGTGCTTTGCTCGTTATCCGGACCATATGAAGCAGCATGACTTCTTCAAGTCCGCC
ATGCCGGAAGGCTATGTGCAGGAACGCACGATTTCCTTTAAGGATGACGGCACGTACAAAACGCGTGCGG
AAGTGAAATTTGAAGGCGATACTCTGGTAAACCGCATTGAGCTGAAAGGCATTGACTTTAAAGAAGACGG
CAATATCCTGGGCCATAAGCTGGAATACAATTTTAACAGCCACAATGTTTACATCACCGCCGATAAACAA
AAAAATGGCACTAAAGCGAATTTTAAAATTCGCCACAACGTGGAGGATGGCAGCGTGCAGCTGGCTGATC
ACTACCAGCAAAACACTCCAATCGGTGATGGTCCTGTTCTGCTGCCAGACAATCACTATCTGAGCACGCA
AAGCGTTCTGTCTAAAGATCCGAACGAGAAACGCGATCATATGGTTCTGCTGGAGTTCGTAACCGCAGCG
GGCATCACGCATGGTATGGATGAACTGTACGGCTCGGGAGACCTATCGGTAATAACAGTCCAATCTGGTG
TAACTTCGGAATCGTCCACTAGTCTTGGACTCCTGTTGATAGATCCAGTAATGACCTCAGAACTCCATCT
GGATTTGTTCAGAACGCTCGGTTGCCGCCGGGCGTTTTTTATTGGTGAGAATCCAGGGGTCCCCAATAAT
TACGATTTAAATTTGTGTCTCAAAATCTCTGATGTTACATTGCACAAGATAAAAATATATCATCATGAAC
AATAAAACTGTCTGCTTACATAAACAGTAATACAAGGGGTGTTATGAGCCATATTCAGCGTGAAACGAGC
TGTAGCCGTCCGCGTCTGAACAGCAACATGGATGCGGATCTGTATGGCTATAAATGGGCGCGTGATAACG
TGGGTCAGAGCGGCGCGACCATTTATCGTCTGTATGGCAAACCGGATGCGCCGGAACTGTTTCTGAAACA
TGGCAAAGGCAGCGTGGCGAACGATGTGACCGATGAAATGGTGCGTCTGAACTGGCTGACCGAATTTATG
CCGCTGCCGACCATTAAACATTTTATTCGCACCCCGGATGATGCGTGGCTGCTGACCACCGCGATTCCGG
GCAAAACCGCGTTTCAGGTGCTGGAAGAATATCCGGATAGCGGCGAAAACATTGTGGATGCGCTGGCCGT
GTTTCTGCGTCGTCTGCATAGCATTCCGGTGTGCAACTGCCCGTTTAACAGCGATCGTGTGTTTCGTCTG
GCCCAGGCGCAGAGCCGTATGAACAACGGCCTGGTGGATGCGAGCGATTTTGATGATGAACGTAACGGCT
GGCCGGTGGAACAGGTGTGGAAAGAAATGCATAAACTGCTGCCGTTTAGCCCGGATAGCGTGGTGACCCA
CGGCGATTTTAGCCTGGATAACCTGATTTTCGATGAAGGCAAACTGATTGGCTGCATTGATGTGGGCCGT
GTGGGCATTGCGGATCGTTATCAGGATCTGGCCATTCTGTGGAACTGCCTGGGCGAATTTAGCCCGAGCC
TGCAAAAACGTCTGTTTCAGAAATATGGCATTGATAATCCGGATATGAACAAACTGCAATTTCATCTGAT
GCTGGATGAATTTTTCTAATAATTAATTGGACCGCGGTCCGCGCGTTGTCCTTTTCCGCTGCATAACCCT
GCTTCGGGGGCGAGGCTGGCCGTAGGCCGGCCCTACCGGCGCGGCAGCGTTACCCGTGTCGGCGGCTCCA
ACGGCTCGCCATCGTCCAGAAAACACGGCTCATCGGGCATCGGCAGGCGCTGCTGCCCGCGCCGTTCCCA
TTCCTCCGTTTCGGTCAAGGCTGGCAGGTCTGGTTCCATGCCCGGAATGCCGGGCTGGCTGGGCGGCTCC
TCGCCGGGGCCGGTCGGTAGTTGCTGCTCGCCCGGATACAGGGTCGGGATGCGGCGCAGGTCGCCATGCC
CCAACAGCGATTCGTCCTGGTCGTCGTGATCAACCACCACGGCGGCACTGAACACCGACAGGCGCAACTG
GTCGCGGGGCTGGCCCCACGCCACGCGGTCATTGACCACGTAGGCCGACACGGTGCCGGGGCCGTTGAGC
TTCACGACGGAGATCCAGCGCTCGGCCACCAAGTCCTTGACTGCGTATTGGACCGTCCGCAAAGAACGTC
CGATGAGCTTGGAAAGTGTCTTCTGGCTGACCACCACGGCGTTCTGGTGGCCCATCTGCGCCACGAGGTG
ATGCAGCAGCATTGCCGCCGTGGGTTTCCTCGCAATAAGCCCGGCCCACGCCTCATGCGCTTTGCGTTCC
GTTTGCACCCAGTGACCGGGCTTGTTCTTGGCTTGAATGCCGATTTCTCTGGACTGCGTGGCCATGCTTA
TCTCCATGCGGTAGGGGTGCCGCACGGTTGCGGCACCATGCGCAATCAGCTGCAACTTTTCGGCAGCGCG
ACAACAATTATGCGTTGCGTAAAAGTGGCAGTCAATTACAGATTTTCTTTAACCTACGCAATGAGCTATT
GCGGGGGGTGCCGCAATGAGCTGTTGCGTACCCCCCTTTTTTAAGTTGTTGATTTTTAAGTCTTTCGCAT
TTCGCCCTATATCTAGTTCTTTGGTGCCCAAAGAAGGGCACCCCTGCGGGGTTCCCCCACGCCTTCGGCG
CGGCTCCCCCTCCGGCAAAAAGTGGCCCCTCCGGGGCTTGTTGATCGACTGCGCGGCCTTCGGCCTTGCC
CAAGGTGGCGCTGCCCCCTTGGAACCCCCGCACTCGCCGCCGTGAGGCTCGGGGGGCAGGCGGGCGGGCT
TCGCCCTTCGACTGCCCCCACTCGCATAGGCTTGGGTCGTTCCAGGCGCGTCAAGGCCAAGCCGCTGCGC
GGTCGCTGCGCGAGCCTTGACCCGCCTTCCACTTGGTGTCCAACCGGCAAGCGAAGCGCGCAGGCCGCAG
GCCGGAGGCTTTTCCCCAGAGAAAATTAAAAAAATTGATGGGGCAAGGCCGCAGGCCGCGCAGTTGGAGC
CGGTGGGTATGTGGTCGAAGGCTGGGTAGCCGGTGGGCAATCCCTGTGGTCAAGCTCGTGGGCAGGCGCA
GCCTGTCCATCAGCTTGTCCAGCAGGGTTGTCCACGGGCCGAGCGAAGCGAGCCAGCCGGTGGCCGCTCG
CGGCCATCGTCCACATATCCACGGGCTGGCAAGGGAGCGCAGCGACCGCGCAGGGCGAAGCCCGGAGAGC
AAGCCCGTAGGGGGGGCGCGCCCAGCTGTCTAGGGCGGCGGATTTGTCCTACTCAGGAGAGCGTTCACCG
ACAAACAACAGATAAAACGAAAGGCCCAGTCTTTCGACTGAGCCTTTCGTTTTATTTGATGCCTTTAATT
AAGG
Features (pLannotate 1.2.2; 12 found; start..end, strand, type, name):
    133..160     +  protein_bind   CuO: CymR-binding P2 operator sequence from the p-cmt operon of Pseudomonas putida (Mullick et al., 2006) CymR
    191..218     +  protein_bind   CuO: CymR-binding P2 operator sequence from the p-cmt operon of Pseudomonas putida (Mullick et al., 2006) CymR
   1150..1839    +  CDS            mKate2: mKate2 is a basic (constitutively fluorescent) red fluorescent protein published in 2009, derived from Entacmaea quadricolor. It is reported to be a rapidly-maturing monomer with moderate acid sensitivity.
   1980..2004    +  promoter       J23119(SpeI) promoter (fragment): bacterial promoter (Registry of Standard Biological Parts BBa J23119) modified to end with an SpeI site
   2017..2072    +  ncRNA          Hammerhead 3: Accession: RF00008 - Hammerhead ribozyme (type III)
   2151..2759    +  CDS            cymR: CYMR_PSEPU - Experimental evidence at transcript level: Swiss-Prot protein existence level 2. Involved in the repression of the cym and cmt operons which are responsible of the p-cymene degradation. From Pseudomonas putida (Arthrobacter siderocapsulatus).
   2820..3530    +  CDS            superfolder GFP: GFP variant that folds robustly even when fused to poorly folded proteins (Pédelacq et al., 2006)
   3598..3692    +  terminator     lambda t0 terminator: transcription terminator from phage lambda
   3824..4636    +  CDS            aphA1: KKA1_ECOLX - Also known as nptI. Protein inferred from homology: Swiss-Prot protein existence level 3. Resistance to kanamycin and structurally-related aminoglycosides, including amikacin. From Escherichia coli.
   4723..5385    -  CDS            pBBR1 Rep: replication protein for the broad-host-range plasmid pBBR1 from Bordetella bronchiseptica
   5386..6157    -  rep_origin     pBBR1 oriV: replication origin of the broad-host-range plasmid pBBR1 from Bordetella bronchiseptica; requires the pBBR1 Rep protein for replication
   6272..6358    -  terminator     rrnB T1 terminator: Escherichia coli rrnB; transcription terminator T1 from the E. coli rrnB gene
