[The description below was written by a language model from this plasmid's Addgene catalogue record and pLannotate feature annotations shown in this document.]
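Description:
pVCS3 is a bacterial synthetic-biology plasmid carrying a two-repressor genetic toggle switch on the pSEVA231 backbone from the SEVA collection. The backbone supplies the pBBR1 origin of replication together with its Rep protein, a broad-host-range replicon that the record lists as low copy, and an aphA1 (nptI) gene conferring kanamycin resistance for selection. The lambda t0 and rrnB T1 terminators of the backbone flank the cargo region and insulate it from read-through transcription.

The synthetic insert, described as Pcym-VanR-mKate2-Pvan-CymR-sfGFP, consists of two mutually repressing transcription units. In the first, a cumate-responsive promoter bearing two CuO operators (binding sites for CymR from the Pseudomonas putida p-cmt operon) drives the vanillate repressor VanR followed by the red fluorescent protein mKate2. The annotation does not call VanR, but the unannotated stretch between the operators and mKate2 is where the insert name places it. In the second unit, the vanillate-responsive promoter, annotated only as a fragment resembling J23119, is followed by a hammerhead ribozyme, which probably acts as a self-cleaving insulator to standardise the 5′ end of the transcript, and then by cymR and superfolder GFP. Because each repressor shuts off the promoter that expresses the other, the circuit is designed to settle into either a red (VanR/mKate2) or a green (CymR/sfGFP) state. Cumate relieves CymR repression and pushes the switch towards red, while vanillate relieves VanR repression and pushes it towards green.

This variant carries RBS1 at the R1 position and RBS3 at the R2 position. It appears to be one of a set of constructs used to study how ribosome binding site strength and host context tune toggle switch behaviour.
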