Addgene plasmid #231617: pVCS3
Purpose: Cumate and vanillate inducible toggle switch reported by mKate and/or sfGFP fluorescence signals; has RBS1 at R1 site and RBS3 at R2 site.
Depositing lab: Hans Christopher Bernstein. Depositing organization: University of Tromso. Publication: Fine-Tuning Genetic Circuits via Host Context and RBS Modulation. Chan DTC, Winter L, Bjerg J, Krsmanovic S, Baldwin GS, Bernstein HC. ACS Synth Biol. 2025 Jan 17;14(1):193-205. doi: 10.1021/acssynbio.4c00551. Epub 2025 Jan 4. PubMed 39754601.
Backbone
  Vector backbone: pSEVA231
  Backbone manufacturer: SEVA Collection
  Backbone size w/o insert (bp): 2996
  Vector type: Bacterial Expression, Synthetic Biology
Growth in bacteria
  Bacterial resistance: Kanamycin, 50 μg/mL
  Growth temperature: 37°C
  Growth strain: DH5alpha
  Copy number: Low Copy
Gene/Insert
  Gene/Insert name: Pcym-VanR-mKate2-Pvan-CymR-sfGFP
  Species: Synthetic
  Insert size (bp): 3618
  Promoter: Pvan/Pcym
  Cloning method: Other
Terms and licenses: Academic/Nonprofit Terms; Industry Terms: Not Available to Industry
Depositor comments: Please visit https://doi.org/10.1101/2024.07.20.604438 for bioRxiv preprint.
How to cite: pVCS3 was a gift from Hans Christopher Bernstein (Addgene plasmid # 231617 ; http://n2t.net/addgene:231617 ; RRID:Addgene_231617)
